>Addgene plasmid #148685 | pT7-V5-SBP-C1-HseIF2g_2-472_AF | depositor full sequence | sequence record 291133 | Full Sequence
TAGTTATTAATAGTAATCAATTACGGGGTCATTAGTTCATAGCCCATATATGGAGTTCCGCGTTACATAA
CTTACGGTAAATGGCCCGCCTGGCTGACCGCCCAACGACCCCCGCCCATTGACGTCAATAATGACGTATG
TTCCCATAGTAACGCCAATAGGGACTTTCCATTGACGTCAATGGGTGGAGTATTTACGGTAAACTGCCCA
CTTGGCAGTACATCAAGTGTATCATATGCCAAGTACGCCCCCTATTGACGTCAATGACGGTAAATGGCCC
GCCTGGCATTATGCCCAGTACATGACCTTATGGGACTTTCCTACTTGGCAGTACATCTACGTATTAGTCA
TCGCTATTACCATGGTGATGCGGTTTTGGCAGTACATCAATGGGCGTGGATAGCGGTTTGACTCACGGGG
ATTTCCAAGTCTCCACCCCATTGACGTCAATGGGAGTTTGTTTTGGCACCAAAATCAACGGGACTTTCCA
AAATGTCGTAACAACTCCGCCCCATTGACGCAAATGGGCGGTAGGCGTGTACGGTGGGAGGTCTATATAA
GCAGAGCTCTCTGGCTAACTAGAGAACCCACTGCTTACTGGCTTATCGAAATTAATACGACTCACTATAG
GGAGACCCAAGCTCTAGCGCTACCGGTCGCCACCATGGGTAAGCCTATCCCTAACCCTCTCCTCGGTCTC
GATTCTACGCCCGGAAGCGGTAGCGGTACGATGGACGAGAAGACCACCGGCTGGGGGGGCGGCCACGTGG
TGGAGGGCCTGGCCGGCGAGCTGGAGCAGCTGCGGGCCAGGCTGGAGCACCACCCTCAGGGCCAGCGGGA
GCCCAGATCTCGAGCAGCGGGCGGAGAAGCTGGAGTGACTCTAGGGCAGCCGCATCTTTCGCGTCAGGAT
CTCACCACCTTGGATGTTACCAAGTTGACGCCACTTTCACACGAAGTTATCAGCAGACAAGCCACAATTA
ACATAGGTACAATTGGTCATGTAGCTCATGGGAAATCCACAGTCGTCAAAGCTATTTCTGGAGTTCATAC
TGTCAGGTTCAAAAATGAACTAGAAAGAAATATTACAATCAAGCTTGGATATGCTAATGCTAAGATTTAT
AAGCTTGATGACCCAAGTTGCCCTCGGCCAGAATGTTATAGATCTTGTGGGAGCAGTACACCTGACGAGT
TTCCTACGGACATTCCAGGGACCAAAGGGAACTTCAAATTAGTCAGACATGTTTCCTTTGTTGACTGTCC
TGGCCACGATATTTTGATGGCTACTATGCTGAACGGTGCAGCAGTGATGGATGCAGCTCTTCTGTTGATA
GCTGGTAATGAATCTTGCCCTCAGCCTCAGACATCGGAACACCTGGCTGCTATAGAGATCATGAAACTGA
AGCATATTTTGATTCTACAAAATAAAATTGATTTGGTAAAAGAAAGTCAGGCTAAAGAACAATACGAGCA
GATCCTTGCATTTGTCCAAGGTACAGTAGCAGAGGGAGCTCCCATTATTCCAATTTCAGCTCAGCTGAAA
TACAATATTGAAGTTGTTTGTGAGTACATAGTAAAGAAAATTCCAGTACCCCCAAGAGACTTTACTTCAG
AGCCCCGGCTTATTGTTATTAGATCTTTTGATGTCAACAAACCTGGCTGTGAAGTTGATGACCTTAAGGG
AGGTGTAGCTGGTGGTAGTATCCTAAAAGGAGTATTAAAGGTGGGCCAGGAGATAGAAGTAAGACCTGGT
ATTGTTTCCAAAGATAGTGAAGGAAAACTCATGTGTAAACCAATCTTTTCCAAAATTGTATCACTTTTTG
CGGAGCATAATGATCTGCAATATGCTGCTCCAGGCGGTCTTATTGGAGTTGGAACAAAAATTGACCCCAC
TTTGTGCCGGGCTGACAGAATGGTGGGGCAAGTACTTGGTGCAGTCGGAGCTTTACCTGAGATATTCACA
GAATTGGAAATTTCCTATTTCCTGCTTAGACGGCTTCTAGGTGTACGCACTGAAGGAGACAAGAAAGCAG
CAAAGGTTCAAAAGCTGTCTAAGAATGAAGTGCTCATGGTGAACATAGGATCCCTGTCAACAGGAGGGAG
AGTTAGTGCTGTCAAGGCTGATTTGGGTAAAATTGTTTTGACCAATCCAGTGTGCACAGAGGTAGGAGAA
AAAATTGCCCTTAGCCGAAGAGTTGAAAAACACTGGCGTTTAATTGGTTGGGGTCAGATAAGAAGAGGAG
TGACAATCAAGCCAACAGTAGATGATGACTAATCTAGATAACTGATCATAATCAGCCATACCACATTTGT
AGAGGTTTTACTTGCTTTAAAAAACCTCCCACACCTCCCCCTGAACCTGAAACATAAAATGAATGCAATT
GTTGTTGTTAACTTGTTTATTGCAGCTTATAATGGTTACAAATAAAGCAATAGCATCACAAATTTCACAA
ATAAAGCATTTTTTTCACTGCATTCTAGTTGTGGTTTGTCCAAACTCATCAATGTATCTTAACGCGTAAA
TTGTAAGCGTTAATATTTTGTTAAAATTCGCGTTAAATTTTTGTTAAATCAGCTCATTTTTTAACCAATA
GGCCGAAATCGGCAAAATCCCTTATAAATCAAAAGAATAGACCGAGATAGGGT
[37 nt withheld, positions 2644-2680]
AAAGAACGTGGACTCCAACGTCAAAGG
[49 nt withheld, positions 2708-2756]
T
[91 nt withheld, positions 2758-2848]
G
[124 nt withheld, positions 2850-2973]
CAGGTGGCACTTTTCGGGGAAATGTGCGCGGAACCCCTATTTGTTTATTTTTCTAAATACATTCAAATAT
GTATCCGCTCATGAGACAATAACCCTGATAAATGCTTCAATAATATTGAAAAAGGAAGAGTCCTGAGGCG
GAAAGAACCAGCTGTGGAATGTGTGTCAGTTAGGGTGTGGAAAGTCCCCAGGCTCCCCAGCAGGCAGAAG
TATGCAAAGCATGCATCTCAATTAGTCAGCAACCAGGTGTGGAAAGTCCCCAGGCTCCCCAGCAGGCAGA
AGTATGCAAAGCATGCATCTCAATTAGTCAGCAACCATAGTCCCGCCCCTAACTCCGCCCATCCCGCCCC
TAACTCCGCCCAGTTCCGCCCATTCTCCGCCCCATGGCTGACTAATTTTTTTTATTTATGCAGAGGCCGA
GGCCGCCTCGGCCTCTGAGCTATTCCAGAAGTAGTGAGGAGGCTTTTTTGGAGGCCTAGGCTTTTGCAAA
GATCGATCAAGAGACAGGATGAGGATCGTTTCGCATGATTGAACAAGATGGATTGCACGCAGGTTCTCCG
GCCGCTTGGGTGGAGAGGCTATTCGGCTATGACTGGGCACAACAGACAATCGGCTGCTCTGATGCCGCCG
TGTTCCGGCTGTCAGCGCAGGGGCGCCCGGTTCTTTTTGTCAAGACCGACCTGTCCGGTGCCCTGAATGA
ACTGCAAGACGAGGCAGCGCGGCTATCGTGGCTGGCCACGACGGGCGTTCCTTGCGCAGCTGTGCTCGAC
GTTGTCACTGAAGCGGGAAGGGACTGGCTGCTATTGGGCGAAGTGCCGGGGCAGGATCTCCTGTCATCTC
ACCTTGCTCCTGCCGAGAAAGTATCCATCATGGCTGATGCAATGCGGCGGCTGCATACGCTTGATCCGGC
TACCTGCCCATTCGACCACCAAGCGAAACATCGCATCGAGCGAGCACGTACTCGGATGGAAGCCGGTCTT
GTCGATCAGGATGATCTGGACGAAGAGCATCAGGGGCTCGCGCCAGCCGAACTGTTCGCCAGGCTCAAGG
CGAGCATGCCCGACGGCGAGGATCTCGTCGTGACCCATGGCGATGCCTGCTTGCCGAATATCATGGTGGA
AAATGGCCGCTTTTCTGGATTCATCGACTGTGGCCGGCTGGGTGTGGCGGACCGCTATCAGGACATAGCG
TTGGCTACCCGTGATATTGCTGAAGAGCTTGGCGGCGAATGGGCTGACCGCTTCCTCGTGCTTTACGGTA
TCGCCGCTCCCGATTCGCAGCGCATCGCCTTCTATCGCCTTCTTGACGAGTTCTTCTGAGCGGGACTCTG
GGGTTCGAAATGACCGACCAAGCGACGCCCAACCTGCCATCACGAGATTTCGATTCCACCGCCGCCTTCT
ATGAAAGGTTGGGCTTCGGAATCGTTTTCCGGGACGCCGGCTGGATGATCCTCCAGCGCGGGGATCTCAT
GCTGGAGTTCTTCGCCCACCCTAGGGGGAGGCTAACTGAAACACGGAAGGAGACAATACCGGAAGGAACC
CGCGCTATGACGGCAATAAAAAGACAGAATAAAACGCACGGTGTTGGGTCGTTTGTTCATAAACGCGGGG
TTCGGTCCCAGGGCTGGCACTCTGTCGATACCCCACCGAGACCCCATTGGGGCCAATACGCCCGCGTTTC
TTCCTTTTCCCCACCCCACCCCCCAAGTTCGGGTGAAGGCCCAGGGCTCGCAGCCAACGTCGGGGCGGCA
GGCCCTGCCATAGCCTCAGGTTACTCATATATACTTTAGATTGATTTAAAACTTCATTTTTAATTTAAAA
GGATCTAGGTGAAGATCCTTTTTGATAATCTCATGACCAAAATCCCTTAACGTGAGTTTTCGTTCCACTG
AGCGTCAGACCCCGTAGAAAAGATCAAAGGATCTTCTTGAGATCCTTTTTTTCTGCGCGTAATCTGCTGC
TTGCAAACAAAAAAACCACCGCTACCAGCGGTGGTTTGTTTGCCGGATCAAGAGCTACCAACTCTTTTTC
CGAAGGTAACTGGCTTCAGCAGAGCGCAGATACCAAATACTGTCCTTCTAGTGTAGCCGTAGTTAGGCCA
CCACTTCAAGAACTCTGTAGCACCGCCTACATACCTCGCTCTGCTAATCCTGTTACCAGTGGCTGCTGCC
AGTGGCGATAAGTCGTGTCTTACCGGGTTGGACTCAAGACGATAGTTACCGGATAAGGCGCAGCGGTCGG
GCTGAACGGGGGGTTCGTGCACACAGCCCAGCTTGGAGCGAACGACCTACACCGAACTGAGATACCTACA
GCGTGAGCTATGAGAAAGCGCCACGCTTCCCGAAGGGAGAAAGGCGGACAGGTATCCGGTAAGCGGCAGG
GTCGGAACAGGAGAGCGCACGAGGGAGCTTCCAGGGGGAAACGCCTGGTATCTTTATAGTCCTGTCGGGT
TTCGCCACCTCTGACTTGAGCGTCGATTTTTGTGATGCTCGTCAGGGGGGCGGAGCCTATGGAAAAACGC
CAGCAACGCGGCCTTTTTACGGTTCCTGGCCTTTTGCTGGCCTTTTGCTCACATGTTCTTTCCTGCGTTA
TCCCCTGATTCTGTGGATAACCGTATTACCGCCATGCAT
Features (pLannotate 1.2.2; 17 found; start..end, strand, type, name):
     61..364     +  enhancer       CMV enhancer: human cytomegalovirus immediate early enhancer
    365..568     +  promoter       CMV promoter: human cytomegalovirus (CMV) immediate early promoter
    564..597     +  LTR            5' LTR (truncated) (fragment): truncated 5' long terminal repeat (LTR) from HIV-1
    613..631     +  promoter       T7 promoter: promoter for bacteriophage T7 RNA polymerase
    668..709     +  CDS            V5 tag: epitope tag from simian virus 5
    731..844     +  CDS            SBP: streptavidin-binding peptide selected from a peptide library; binds streptavidin with nanomolar affinity (Keefe et al., 2001)
    857..2269    +  CDS            EIF2S3: IF2G_HUMAN - Also known as EIF2G. Experimental evidence at protein level: Swiss-Prot protein existence level 1. As a subunit of eukaryotic initiation factor 2 (eIF-2), involved in the early steps of protein synthesis. In the presence of GTP, eIF-2 forms a ternary complex with initiator tRNA Met-tRNAi and then recruits the 40S ribosomal complex and initiation factors eIF-1, eIF-1A and eIF-3 to form the 43S pre-initiation complex (43S PIC), a step that determines the rate of protein translation. The 43S PIC binds to mRNA and scans downstream to the initiation codon, where it forms a 48S initiati
   2283..2367    +  CDS            large T antigen (fragment): large T antigen from SV40 (simian virus 40)
   2390..2511    +  polyA_signal   SV40 poly(A) signal: SV40 polyadenylation signal
   2545..2973    -  rep_origin     f1 ori (sequence partly withheld): f1 bacteriophage origin of replication; arrow indicates direction of (+) strand synthesis
   3000..3104    +  promoter       AmpR promoter: bla
   3106..3463    +  promoter       SV40 promoter: SV40 enhancer and early promoter
   3498..4292    +  CDS            NeoR/KanR: aminoglycoside phosphotransferase from Tn5; aph(3')-II (or nptII); confers resistance to neomycin, kanamycin, and G418 (Geneticin®)
   4313..4465    +  CDS            ble (fragment): BLE_KLEPN - Experimental evidence at protein level: Swiss-Prot protein existence level 1. Binding protein with a strong affinity to the bleomycin family of antibiotics. Binds to CL990; an antimitotic-antibiotic compound. From Klebsiella pneumoniae.
   4524..4571    +  polyA_signal   HSV TK poly(A) signal: herpes simplex virus thymidine kinase polyadenylation signal (Cole and Stacy, 1985)
   4662..4678    -  polyA_signal   bGH poly(A) signal (fragment): bovine growth hormone polyadenylation signal
   4900..5488    +  rep_origin     ori: high-copy-number ColE1/pMB1/pBR322/pUC origin of replication
