[The description below was written by a language model from this plasmid's Addgene catalogue record and pLannotate feature annotations shown in this document.]
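Description:
pT7-V5-SBP-C1-HseIF2g_2-472_AF is a 5.6 kb mammalian expression plasmid encoding residues 2–472 of human eIF2γ (EIF2S3), the gamma subunit of translation initiation factor 2, which helps deliver initiator Met-tRNA to the 40S ribosomal subunit during formation of the 43S pre-initiation complex. The backbone is recorded as unknown. The annotated features show a CMV expression cassette followed by an f1 origin, a dual-promoter NeoR/KanR cassette and a high-copy ColE1/pUC origin. The plasmid is propagated in E. coli under kanamycin selection. The aminoglycoside phosphotransferase gene is preceded by both a bacterial (bla) promoter and the SV40 enhancer/early promoter and ends in an HSV TK polyadenylation signal, so it could also support G418 selection in mammalian cells.

The coding region is driven by the CMV immediate early enhancer and promoter. A T7 promoter lies just downstream of it, which would also permit transcription by T7 RNA polymerase, for example in vitro. The open reading frame begins with a V5 epitope tag and a streptavidin-binding peptide (SBP), followed by the eIF2γ sequence. The protein therefore carries an N-terminal V5-SBP tag, usable for antibody detection and for affinity capture on streptavidin. Transcripts terminate at an SV40 poly(A) signal. The insert carries one silent mutation relative to the NCBI reference sequence. Several short annotations (HIV-1 LTR, large T antigen, ble and bGH poly(A) fragments) are probably partial matches within flanking backbone sequence rather than functional elements. The record gives the purpose only as mammalian expression. The tag design would suit pulldown or interaction studies, though no such use is stated. The depositor sequence may be theoretical rather than fully verified.
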