Addgene plasmid #148685: pT7-V5-SBP-C1-HseIF2g_2-472_AF
Purpose: Mammalian Expression of HseIF2g_2-472
Depositing lab: Elisa Izaurralde. Depositing organization: Max Planck Institute for Developmental Biology.
Backbone
  Vector backbone: Unknown
  Vector type: Mammalian Expression
Growth in bacteria
  Bacterial resistance: Kanamycin, 50 μg/mL
  Growth temperature: 37°C
  Growth strain: DH5alpha
  Copy number: High Copy
Gene/Insert
  Gene/Insert name: HseIF2g_2-472
  Species: H. sapiens (human)
  Mutation: one silent mutation compared to the sequence given by NCBI: NM_001415.3 (Uniprot.: P41091)
  Cloning method: Unknown
Terms and licenses: Academic/Nonprofit Terms; Industry Terms: Not Available to Industry
Depositor comments: Plasmids from this collection were made available to the research community and donated after the lab closed. Please note that the sequence provided by the depositing laboratory may be theoretical/predicted or based on Sanger sequencing results. There may be discrepancies between sequencing results obtained by Addgene and the depositor sequence. If an Addgene verified sequence is not available, please contact before placing your order to request that our lab fully sequence the plasmid.
How to cite: pT7-V5-SBP-C1-HseIF2g_2-472_AF was a gift from Elisa Izaurralde (Addgene plasmid # 148685 ; http://n2t.net/addgene:148685 ; RRID:Addgene_148685)
